>Addgene plasmid #30976 | pHD3 | depositor full sequence | sequence record 14258 | Author sequence
CTGCATTAATGAATCGGCCAACGCGCGGGGAGAGGCGGTTTGCGTATTGGGCGCTCTTCCGCTTCCTCGC
TCACTGACTCGCTGCGCTCGGTCGTTCGGCTGCGGCGAGCGGTATCAGCTCACTCAAAGGCGGTAATACG
GTTATCCACAGAATCAGGGGATAACGCAGGAAAGAACATGAATTAATTCTCATGTTTGACAGCTTATCAT
CGATTAGCTTTAATGCGGTAGTTTATCACAGTTAAATTGCTAACGCAGTCAGGCACCGTGTATGAAATCT
AACAATGCGCTCATCGTCATCCTCGGCACCGTCACCCTGGATGCTGTAGGCATAGGCTTGGTTATGCCGG
TACTGCCGGGCCTCTTGCGGGATATCGTCCATTCCGACAGCATCGCCAGTCACTATGGCGTGCTGCTAGC
GCTATATGCGTTGATGCAATTTCTATGCGCACCCGTTCTCGGAGCACTGTCCGACCGCTTTGGCCGCCGC
CCAGTCCTGCTCGCTTCGCTACTTGGAGCCACTATCGACTACGCGATCATGGCGACCACACCCGTCCTGT
GGATTCTCTACGCCGGACGCATCGTGGCCGGCATCACCGGCGCCACAGGTGCGGTTGCTGGCGCCTATAT
CGCCGACATCACCGATGGGGAAGATCGGGCTCGCCACTTCGGGCTCATGAGCGCTTGTTTCGGCGTGGGT
ATGGTGGCAGGCCCCGTGGCCGGGGGACTGTTGGGCGCCATCTCCTTACATGCACCATTCCTTGCGGCGG
CGGTGCTCAACGGCCTCAACCTACTACTGGGCTGCTTCCTAATGCAGGAGTCGCATAAGGGAGAGCGCCG
ACCCATGCCCTTGAGAGCCTTCAACCCAGTCAGCTCCTTCCGGTGGGCGCGGGGCATGACTATCGTCGCC
GCACTTATGACTGTCTTCTTTATCATGCAACTCGTAGGACAGGTGCCGGCAGCGCTCTGGGTCATTTTCG
GCGAGGACCGCTTTCGCTGGAGCGCGACGATGATCGGCCTGTCGCTTGCGGTATTCGGAATCTTGCACGC
CCTCGCTCAAGCCTTCGTCACTGGTCCCGCCACCAAACGTTTCGGCGAGAAGCAGGCCATTATCGCCGGC
ATGGCGGCCGACGCGCTGGGCTACGTCTTGCTGGCGTTCGCGACGCGAGGCTGGATGGCCTTCCCCATTA
TGATTCTTCTCGCTTCCGGCGGCATCGGGATGCCCGCGTTGCAGGCCATGCTGTCCAGGCAGGTAGATGA
CGACCATCAGGGACAGCTTCAAGGATCGCTCGCGGCTCTTACCAGCCTAACTTCGATCATTGGACCGCTG
ATCGTCACGGCGATTTATGCCGCCTCGGCGAGCACATGGAACGGGTTGGCATGGATTGTAGGCGCCGCCC
TATACCTTGTCTGCCTCCCCGCGTTGCGTCGCGGTGCATGGAGCCGGGCCACCTCGACCTGAATGGAAGC
CGGCGGCACCTCGCTAACGGATTCACCACTCCAAGAATTGGAGCCAATCAATTCTTGCGGAGAACTGTGA
ATGCGCAAACCAACCCTTGATCGGGGAAGAACAGTATGTCGAGCTATTTTTTGACTTACTGGGGATCAAG
CCTGATTGGGAGAAAATAAAATATCCCCTATAGTGAGTCGTATTACATGGTCATAGCTGTTTCCTGGCAG
CTCTGGCCCGTGTCTCAAAATCTCTGATGTTACATTGCACAAGATAAAAATATATCATCATGCCTCCTCT
AGAGGTCTCAGGACCATGGCCTGACTCCGGACCAAGTGGTGGCTATCGCCAGCCACGATGGCGGCAAGCA
AGCGCTCGAAACGGTGCAGCGGCTGTTGCCGGTGCTGTGCCAGGGAGACCCTCGAGCCACCCATGACCAA
AATCCCTTAACGTGAGTTACGCGTCGTTCCACTGAGCGTCAGACCCCGTAGAAAAGATCAAAGGATCTTC
TTGAGATCCTTTTTTTCTGCGCGTAATCTGCTGCTTGCAAACAAAAAAACCACCGCTACCAGCGGTGGTT
TGTTTGCCGGATCAAGAGCTACCAACTCTTTTTCCGAAGGTAACTGGCTTCAGCAGAGCGCAGATACCAA
ATACTGTTCTTCTAGTGTAGCCGTAGTTAGGCCACCACTTCAAGAACTCTGTAGCACCGCCTACATACCT
CGCTCTGCTAATCCTGTTACCAGTGGCTGCTGCCAGTGGCGATAAGTCGTGTCTTACCGGGTTGGACTCA
AGACGATAGTTACCGGATAAGGCGCAGCGGTCGGGCTGAACGGGGGGTTCGTGCACACAGCCCAGCTTGG
AGCGAACGACCTACACCGAACTGAGATACCTACAGCGTGAGCTATGAGAAAGCGCCACGCTTCCCGAAGG
GAGAAAGGCGGACAGGTATCCGGTAAGCGGCAGGGTCGGAACAGGAGAGCGCACGAGGGAGCTTCCAGGG
GGAAACGCCTGGTATCTTTATAGTCCTGTCGGGTTTCGCCACCTCTGACTTGAGCGTCGATTTTTGTGAT
GCTCGTCAGGGGGGCGGAGCCTATGGAAAAACGCCAGCAACGCGGCCTTTTTACGGTTCCTGGCCTTTTG
CTGGCCTTTTGCTCACATGTTCTTTCCTGCGTTATCCCCTGATTCTGTGGATAACCGTATTACCGCCTTT
GAGTGAGCTGATACCGCTCGCCGCAGCCGAACGACCGAGCGCAGCGAGTCAGTGAGCGAGGAAGCGGAAG
AGCGCCCAATACGCAAACCGCCTCTCCCCGCGCGTTGGCCGATTCATTAATGCAGCTGGCACGACAGGTT
TCCCGACTGGAAAGCGGGCAGTGAGCGCAACGCAATTAATACGCGTACCGCTAGCCAGGAAGAGTTTGTA
GAAACGCAAAAAGGCCATCCGTCAGGATGGCCTTCTGCTTAGTTTGATGCCTGGCAGTTTATGGCGGGCG
TCCTGCCCGCCACCCTCCGGGCCGTTGCTTCACAACGTTCAAATCCGCTCCCGGCGGATTTGTCCTACTC
AGGAGAGCGTTCACCGACAAACAACAGATAAAACGAAAGGCCCAGTCTTCCGACTGAGCCTTTCGTTTTA
TTTGATGCCTGGCAGTTCCCTACTCTCGCGTT
Features (pLannotate 1.2.2; 10 found; start..end, strand, type, name):
      1..54      -  CDS            lacI (fragment): lac repressor; lacI; The lac repressor binds to the lac operator to inhibit transcription in E. coli. This inhibition can be relieved by adding lactose or isopropyl-β-D-thiogalactopyranoside (IPTG).
     56..180     -  rep_origin     RSF ori (fragment): Plasmids containing the RSF 1030 origin of replication can be propagated in E. coli cells that contain additional plasmids with compatible origins.
    196..224     +  promoter       tet promoter: E. coli promoter for tetracycline efflux protein gene
    272..1462    +  CDS            TcR: tetracycline efflux protein; tet; confers resistance to tetracycline
   1560..1634    +  CDS            KanR (fragment): aminoglycoside phosphotransferase; aphA-3; confers resistance to kanamycin
   1637..1655    -  promoter       T7 promoter: promoter for bacteriophage T7 RNA polymerase
   1961..2549    +  rep_origin     ori: high-copy-number ColE1/pMB1/pBR322/pUC origin of replication
   2732..2824    +  CDS            lacI (fragment): lac repressor; lacI; The lac repressor binds to the lac operator to inhibit transcription in E. coli. This inhibition can be relieved by adding lactose or isopropyl-β-D-thiogalactopyranoside (IPTG).
   2879..2906    -  terminator     rrnB T2 terminator: transcription terminator T2 from the E. coli rrnB gene
   3038..3081    +  terminator     rrnB T1 terminator: Escherichia coli rrnB; transcription terminator T1 from the E. coli rrnB gene
