[The description below was written by a language model from this plasmid's Addgene catalogue record and pLannotate feature annotations shown in this document.]
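Description:
pHD3 is a small bacterial module plasmid from a Golden Gate-style toolkit for assembling custom TAL effector nucleases (TALENs) and other TAL effector-based DNA-targeting constructs. It is built on the pTC14 backbone (about 3.0 kb) and carries a 117 bp insert, "repeat HD3", derived from Xanthomonas oryzae and cloned between XbaI and XhoI sites, both of which are retained. By the usual TAL effector convention, the name indicates a single repeat whose repeat-variable diresidue is HD, which specifies cytosine, and the number suggests that the module is meant for the third position in an ordered repeat array. The record itself does not spell out these details or the flanking assembly sites.

The plasmid is maintained in E. coli as a high-copy construct through a ColE1/pUC-type origin. It is selected with tetracycline, with resistance provided by a TcR efflux protein gene driven by its own tet promoter. The feature table, generated from the 3,112 nt depositor sequence, does not annotate the TAL repeat insert itself. Apart from the origin and the resistance cassette, it shows only backbone elements: rrnB T1 and T2 transcription terminators, a T7 promoter, and short fragments of lacI, KanR and an RSF origin. These fragments appear to be non-functional remnants of the backbone's construction.

The repeat is not meant to be expressed from this plasmid. pHD3 serves as a source of a defined repeat unit that is combined with other repeat modules to build arrays recognising a chosen DNA sequence. These arrays are then moved into TALEN or TAL effector expression backbones.
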