Addgene plasmid #30976: pHD3
Depositing lab: Adam Bogdanove & Daniel Voytas. Depositing organization: University of Minnesota. Publication: Efficient design and assembly of custom TALEN and other TAL effector-based constructs for DNA targeting. Cermak T, Doyle EL, Christian M, Wang L, Zhang Y, Schmidt C, Baller JA, Somia NV, Bogdanove AJ, Voytas DF. Nucleic Acids Res. 2011 Jul;39(12):e82. doi: 10.1093/nar/gkr218 PubMed 21493687.
Backbone
  Vector backbone: pTC14
  Backbone size w/o insert (bp): 2989
Growth in bacteria
  Bacterial resistance: Tetracycline, 10 μg/mL
  Growth temperature: 37°C
  Growth strain: DH5alpha
  Growth instructions: DH5a/LB+antibiotics
  Copy number: High Copy
Gene/Insert
  Gene/Insert name: repeat HD3
  Species: Xanthamonas oryzae
  Insert size (bp): 117
  Cloning method: Restriction Enzyme; 5′ cloning site XbaI (not destroyed); 3′ cloning site XhoI (not destroyed)
  Sequencing primers: 5′ pTC14_F2 (caagcctgattgggagaaaa)
Terms and licenses: Academic/Nonprofit Terms; Industry Terms: Not Available to Industry
How to cite: pHD3 was a gift from Adam Bogdanove & Daniel Voytas (Addgene plasmid # 30976 ; http://n2t.net/addgene:30976 ; RRID:Addgene_30976)
