>Addgene plasmid #30976 | pHD3 | addgene partial sequence | sequence record 35608 | 30976 with pTC14_F2 (caagcctgattgggagaaaa)
ATTACATGGTCATAGCTGTTTCCTGGCAGCTCTGGCCCGTGTCTCAAAATCTCTGATGTTACATTGCACA
AGATAAAAATATATCATCATGCCTCCTCTAGAGGTCTCAGGACCATGGCCTGACTCCGGACCAAGTGGTG
GCTATCGCCAGCCACGATGGCGGCAAGCAAGCGCTCGAAACGGTGCAGCGGCTGTTGCCGGTGCTGTGCC
AGGGAGACCCTCGAGCCACCCATGACCAAAATCCCTTAACGTGAGTTACGCGTCGTTCCACTGAGCGTCA
GACCCCGTAGAAAAGATCAAAGGATCTTCTTGAGATCCTTTTTTTCTGCGCGTAATCTGCTGCTTGCAAA
CAAAAAAACCACCGCTACCAGCGGTGGTTTGTTTGCCGGATCAAGAGCTACCAACTCTTTTTCCGAAGGT
AACTGGCTTCAGCAGAGCGCAGATACCAAATACTGTTCTTCTAGTGTAGCCGTAGTTAGGCCACCACTTC
AAGAACTCTGTAGCACCGCCTACATACCTCGCTCTGCTAATCCTGTTACCAGTGGCTGCTGCCAGTGGCG
ATAAGTCGTGTCTTACCGGGTTGGACTCAAGACGATAGTTACCGGATAAGGCGCAGCGGTCGGGCTGAAC
GGGGGGTTCGTGCACACAGCCCAGCTTGGAGCGAACGACCTACACCGAACTGAGATACCTACAGCGTGAG
CTATGAGAAAGCGCCACGCTTCCCGAAGGGAGAAAGGCGGACAGGTATCCGGTAAGCGGCAGGGTCGGAA
CAGGAGAGCGCACGA
